Addgene plasmid #78378: pNX3d-PK12
Purpose: fission yeast epitope tagging
Depositing lab: Kazunori Tomita. Depositing organization: University College London. Publication: Sequential and counter-selectable cassettes for fission yeast. Amelina H, Moiseeva V, Collopy LC, Pearson SR, Armstrong CA, Tomita K. BMC Biotechnol. 2016 Nov 8;16(1):76. 10.1186/s12896-016-0307-4 PubMed 27825338.
Backbone
  Vector backbone: pFA6a-kanMX6
Growth in bacteria
  Bacterial resistance: Ampicillin, 100 μg/mL
  Growth temperature: 37°C
  Growth strain: DH5alpha
  Copy number: High Copy
Gene/Insert 1
  Gene/Insert name: 12xPK (alt name: V5)
Gene/Insert 2
  Gene/Insert name: ura4+
  Species: S. pombe (fission yeast)
  Insert size (bp): 1466
  Entrez Gene: ura4 (a.k.a. SPCC330.05c)
Terms and licenses: Academic/Nonprofit Terms; Industry Terms: Not Available to Industry
How to cite: pNX3d-PK12 was a gift from Kazunori Tomita (Addgene plasmid # 78378 ; http://n2t.net/addgene:78378 ; RRID:Addgene_78378)
