[The description below was written by a language model from this plasmid's Addgene catalogue record and pLannotate feature annotations shown in this document.]
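Description:
pNX3d-PK12 is a 4.9 kb epitope-tagging template plasmid for the fission yeast Schizosaccharomyces pombe, built on the pFA6a-kanMX6 backbone. It is maintained in E. coli as a high-copy plasmid through a ColE1/pUC-type origin and is selected with ampicillin via the β-lactamase gene and its native promoter. No yeast replication origin is annotated, which fits the usual role of pFA6a-family plasmids as sources of integrating cassettes rather than as episomes. Short rop and bom fragments and an SP6 promoter are backbone remnants with no evident role in the tagging function.

The payload has two parts. The first is a 12xPK tag, twelve tandem copies of the PK (V5) epitope. The automated feature table does not annotate this repeat, but the unannotated stretch between the SP6 promoter and the S. cerevisiae ADH1 terminator is the likely position for it, with the terminator supplying transcription termination for the tagged gene. The second is the S. pombe ura4+ marker (catalogued as a 1,466 bp insert, with the coding sequence annotated downstream of the terminator), which encodes orotidine 5'-phosphate decarboxylase. It apparently stands in place of the kanMX6 marker of the parent vector, since no kanamycin/G418 resistance gene is annotated. ura4+ complements uracil auxotrophy for positive selection and can generally also be selected against with 5-fluoroorotic acid, consistent with the sequential, counter-selectable cassette series this plasmid belongs to.

The stated purpose is fission yeast epitope tagging. In typical pFA6a-style use, the tag-terminator-marker module would be amplified with gene-specific homology arms and integrated at a chromosomal locus to produce a C-terminally PK-tagged protein. The record does not detail this procedure or explain the "3d" designation.
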