Features (pLannotate 1.2.2; 8 found; start..end, strand, type, name):
     70..105     +  CDS            rop (fragment): Rop protein, which maintains plasmids at low copy number; rop
    207..258     +  misc_feature   bom (fragment): basis of mobility region from pBR322
    321..339     +  promoter       SP6 promoter: promoter for bacteriophage SP6 RNA polymerase
    969..1156    +  terminator     ADH1 terminator: S. cerevisiae ADH1; transcription terminator for the S. cerevisiae alcohol dehydrogenase 1 (ADH1) gene
   1721..2515    +  CDS            S. pombe ura4: orotidine 5'-phosphate decarboxylase, required for uracil biosynthesis; Schizosaccharomyces pombe ura4
   3151..3739    -  rep_origin     ori: high-copy-number ColE1/pMB1/pBR322/pUC origin of replication
   3910..4770    -  CDS            AmpR: β-lactamase; bla; confers resistance to ampicillin, carbenicillin, and related antibiotics
   4771..4875    -  promoter       AmpR promoter: bla
>Addgene plasmid #78378 | pNX3d-PK12 | depositor full sequence | sequence record 160574 | pNX3d-PK12 sequence 4900 bps
GACGTCTAAGAAACCATTATTATCATGACATTAACCTATAAAAATAGGCGTATCACGAGGCCCTTTCGTC
TCGCGCGTTTCGGTGATGACGGTGAAAACCTCTGACACATGCAGCTCCCGGAGACGGTCACAGCTTGTCT
GTAAGCGGATGCCGGGAGCAGACAAGCCCGTCAGGGCGCGTCAGCGGGTGTTGGCGGGTGTCGGGGCTGG
CTTAACTATGCGGCATCAGAGCAGATTGTACTGAGAGTGCACCATATGGACATATTGTCGTTAGAACGCG
GCTACAATTAATACATAACCTTATGTATCATACACATACGATTTAGGTGACACTATAGAACGCGGCCGCC
AGCTGAAGCTTCGTACGCTGCAGGTCGACGGATCCCCGGGTTAATTAACGCTAGCGGTAAGCCTATTCCT
AACCCTCTTTTGGGTCTCGATTCTACAGGTGGAAAACCAATCCCCAACCCACTCCTCGGCCTTGACTCAA
CTGGCAAACCCATACCAAATCCTTTACTTGGATTAGATAGTACCTCTAGCGGTAAGCCTATTCCTAACCC
TCTTTTGGGTCTCGATTCTACAGGTGGAAAACCAATCCCCAACCCACTCCTCGGCCTTGACTCAACTGGC
AAACCCATACCAAATCCTTTACTTGGATTAGATAGTACCTCTAGCGGTAAGCCTATTCCTAACCCTCTTT
TGGGTCTCGATTCTACAGGTGGAAAACCAATCCCCAACCCACTCCTCGGCCTTGACTCAACTGGCAAACC
CATACCAAATCCTTTACTTGGATTAGATAGTACCTCTAGCGGTAAGCCTATTCCTAACCCTCTTTTGGGT
CTCGATTCTACAGGTGGAAAACCAATCCCCAACCCACTCCTCGGCCTTGACTCAACTGGCAAACCCATAC
CAAATCCTTTACTTGGATTAGATAGTACCTCTAGATGAGGCGCGCCACTTCTAAATAAGCGAATTTCTTA
TGATTTATGATTTTTATTATTAAATAAGTTATAAAAAAAATAAGTGTATACAAATTTTAAAGTGACTCTT
AGGTTTTAAAACGAAAATTCTTATTCTTGAGTAACTCTTTCCTGTAGGTCAGGTTGCTTTCTCAGGTATA
GTATGAGGTCGCTCTTATTGACCACACCTCTACCGGCAGATCCGCTAGGAGATCTGAGCTCGATATCAAG
CTTAGCTACAAATCCCACTGGCTATATGTATGCATTTGTGTTAAAAAAGTTTGTATAGATTATTTAATCT
ACTCAGCATTCTTTCTCTAAATAGGAATTTGTTACTTAATGGAGAAAAAAATGTTTCGATTTACCTAGTG
TATTTGTTTGTATACTCACGTTTAATTTCAAACATCCATTCTATCTTGTGTAATTTTTGGCATGGTGAAA
AAGATAATCAGCCTTATAATCTTTACAAAAGTAAGAAATTCTGTAAATAAGCCTTAATGCCCTTGCTTTA
AATTAAAATGGTTCTTTTTCATGATAATGTTTGCACTTTGTGAATATATTTTAGATAGTTCTGTGAGGTA
TAATTAAGATGTTTTAGAGACTTATACAATTTTGTCTTTATAAATTCTTAATTGATTTTACCATCCCAGT
TTAACTATGCTTCGTCGGCATCTCTGCACATGTCGTGTTTTCTTACCGTATTGTCCTACCAAGAACCTCT
TTTTTGCTTGGATCGAAATTAAAGGTTTAAAAGCAAAGTTATGGATGCTAGAGTATTTCAAAGCTATTCA
GCTAGAGCTGAGGGGATGAAAAATCCCATTGCCAAGGAATTGTTGGCTTTGATGGAAGAAAAGCAAAGCA
ACTTGTCAGTCGCGGTCGATTTGACGAAGAAATCCGAAATCTTAGAATTGGTAGATAAAATTGGACCCTA
TGTCTGTGTTATCAAGACACATATTGACGTTGTCGAGGATTTCGACCAGGATATGGTAGAAAAACTGGTG
GCCTTAGGTAAAAAGCATCGTTTTCTTATCTTTGAGGATCGCAAATTCGCAGACATTGGAAATACCGTCA
AGCTACAATATGCATCTGGTGTGTACAAAATTGCTTCTTGGGCTCATATCACAAATTGCCATACAGTGCC
AGGCGAGGGTATTATACAAGGCCTCAAAGAAGTTGGTTTACCTTTGGGACGTGGTCTCTTGCTTTTGGCT
GAAATGTCTTCCAAAGGCTCTTTGGCTACTGGTTCCTACACAGAGAAAACCTTAGAATGGTTTGAGAAGC
ATACCGATTTTTGCTTTGGCTTTATAGCTGGTCGTCGATTTCCTAACCTTCAAAGCGACTACATAACTAT
GTCCCCTGGTATCGGCTTGGATGTTAAAGGAGACGGGCTGGGACAGCAATATCGTACTCCTGAAGAAGTG
ATTGTAAACTGCGGTAGCGATATCATCATTGTTGGTCGTGGAGTCTATGGAGCTGGTCGTAATCCTGTTG
TCGAAGCCAAGAGATATAGAGAAGCTGGTTGGAAGGCATATCAGCAAAGACTTTCTCAGCATTAAAAAAA
GACTAATGTAAAATTTTTTTGGTTGGTTATTGAAAAAGTCGATGCCTTGTTTGCGTTTGTTTTCCTAGGC
GTTTTATGTCAGAAGGCATTTAGAATTAGTATACAAGTACTCTTTGGTAAAATTTTATGTAGCGACTAAA
ATATTAACTATTATAGATAAACACCTTGGGAATAAAAAGTAATTTGCTATAGTAATTTATTAAACATGCT
CCTACAACATTACCACAATCTTTTCTCTTGGATTGACATTGAATAAGAAAAGAGTGAATTTTTTTAGACT
TGTAATGATAACTATGTACAAAGCCAATGAAAGATGTATGTAGATGAATGTAAAATACCATGTAGACAAA
CAAGATAAAACTTGGTTATAAACATTGGTGTTGGAACAGAATAAATTAGATGTCAAAAAGTTTCGTCAAT
ATCACAAGCTTGTTTAAACGAGCTCGAATTCTAGGCTTCCTCGCTCACTGACTCGCTGCGCTCGGTCGTT
CGGCTGCGGCGAGCGGTATCAGCTCACTCAAAGGCGGTAATACGGTTATCCACAGAATCAGGGGATAACG
CAGGAAAGAACATGTGAGCAAAAGGCCAGCAAAAGGCCAGGAACCGTAAAAAGGCCGCGTTGCTGGCGTT
TTTCCATAGGCTCCGCCCCCCTGACGAGCATCACAAAAATCGACGCTCAAGTCAGAGGTGGCGAAACCCG
ACAGGACTATAAAGATACCAGGCGTTTCCCCCTGGAAGCTCCCTCGTGCGCTCTCCTGTTCCGACCCTGC
CGCTTACCGGATACCTGTCCGCCTTTCTCCCTTCGGGAAGCGTGGCGCTTTCTCAATGCTCACGCTGTAG
GTATCTCAGTTCGGTGTAGGTCGTTCGCTCCAAGCTGGGCTGTGTGCACGAACCCCCCGTTCAGCCCGAC
CGCTGCGCCTTATCCGGTAACTATCGTCTTGAGTCCAACCCGGTAAGACACGACTTATCGCCACTGGCAG
CAGCCACTGGTAACAGGATTAGCAGAGCGAGGTATGTAGGCGGTGCTACAGAGTTCTTGAAGTGGTGGCC
TAACTACGGCTACACTAGAAGGACAGTATTTGGTATCTGCGCTCTGCTGAAGCCAGTTACCTTCGGAAAA
AGAGTTGGTAGCTCTTGATCCGGCAAACAAACCACCGCTGGTAGCGGTGGTTTTTTTGTTTGCAAGCAGC
AGATTACGCGCAGAAAAAAAGGATCTCAAGAAGATCCTTTGATCTTTTCTACGGGGTCTGACGCTCAGTG
GAACGAAAACTCACGTTAAGGGATTTTGGTCATGAGATTATCAAAAAGGATCTTCACCTAGATCCTTTTA
AATTAAAAATGAAGTTTTAAATCAATCTAAAGTATATATGAGTAAACTTGGTCTGACAGTTACCAATGCT
TAATCAGTGAGGCACCTATCTCAGCGATCTGTCTATTTCGTTCATCCATAGTTGCCTGACTCCCCGTCGT
GTAGATAACTACGATACGGGAGGGCTTACCATCTGGCCCCAGTGCTGCAATGATACCGCGAGACCCACGC
TCACCGGCTCCAGATTTATCAGCAATAAACCAGCCAGCCGGAAGGGCCGAGCGCAGAAGTGGTCCTGCAA
CTTTATCCGCCTCCATCCAGTCTATTAATTGTTGCCGGGAAGCTAGAGTAAGTAGTTCGCCAGTTAATAG
TTTGCGCAACGTTGTTGCCATTGCTACAGGCATCGTGGTGTCACGCTCGTCGTTTGGTATGGCTTCATTC
AGCTCCGGTTCCCAACGATCAAGGCGAGTTACATGATCCCCCATGTTGTGCAAAAAAGCGGTTAGCTCCT
TCGGTCCTCCGATCGTTGTCAGAAGTAAGTTGGCCGCAGTGTTATCACTCATGGTTATGGCAGCACTGCA
TAATTCTCTTACTGTCATGCCATCCGTAAGATGCTTTTCTGTGACTGGTGAGTACTCAACCAAGTCATTC
TGAGAATAGTGTATGCGGCGACCGAGTTGCTCTTGCCCGGCGTCAATACGGGATAATACCGCGCCACATA
GCAGAACTTTAAAAGTGCTCATCATTGGAAAACGTTCTTCGGGGCGAAAACTCTCAAGGATCTTACCGCT
GTTGAGATCCAGTTCGATGTAACCCACTCGTGCACCCAACTGATCTTCAGCATCTTTTACTTTCACCAGC
GTTTCTGGGTGAGCAAAAACAGGAAGGCAAAATGCCGCAAAAAAGGGAATAAGGGCGACACGGAAATGTT
GAATACTCATACTCTTCCTTTTTCAATATTATTGAAGCATTTATCAGGGTTATTGTCTCATGAGCGGATA
CATATTTGAATGTATTTAGAAAAATAAACAAATAGGGGTTCCGCGCACATTTCCCCGAAAAGTGCCACCT
