>Addgene plasmid #78378 | pNX3d-PK12 | addgene partial sequence | sequence record 149357 | SP6 5'-ATTTAGGTGACACTATAG-3'
GCTGCAGGTCGACGGATCCCCGGGTTAATTAACGCTAGCGGTAAGCCTATTCCTAACCCTCTTTTGGGTC
TCGATTCTACAGGTGGAAAACCAATCCCCAACCCACTCCTCGGCCTTGACTCAACTGGCAAACCCATACC
AAATCCTTTACTTGGATTAGATAGTACCTCTAGCGGTAAGCCTATTCCTAACCCTCTTTTGGGTCTCGAT
TCTACAGGTGGAAAACCAATCCCCAACCCACTCCTCGGCCTTGACTCAACTGGCAAACCCATACCAAATC
CTTTACTTGGATTAGATAGTACCTCTAGCGGTAAGCCTATTCCTAACCCTCTTTTGGGTCTCGATTCTAC
AGGTGGAAAACCAATCCCCAACCCACTCCTCGGCCTTGACTCAACTGGCAAACCCATACCAAATCCTTTA
CTTGGATTAGATAGTACCTCTAGCGGTAAGCCTATTCCTAACCCTCTTTTGGGTCTCGATTCTACAGGTG
GAAAACCAATCCCCAACCCACTCCTCGGCCTTGACTCAACTGGCAAACCCATACCAAATCCTTTACTTGG
ATTAGATAGTACCTCTAGATGAGGCGCGCCACTTCTAAATAAGCGAATTTCTTATGATTTATGATTTTTA
TTATTAAATAAGTTATAAAAAAAATAAGTGTATACAAATTTTAAAGTGACTCTTAGGTTTTAAAACGAAA
ATTCTTATTCTTGAGTAACTCTTTCCTGTAGGTCAGGTTGCTTTCTCAGGTATAGTATGAGGTCGCTCTT
ATTGACCACACCTCTACCGGCAGATCCGCTAGGAGATCTGAGCTCGATATCAAGCTTAGCTACAAATCCC
ACTGGCTATATGTATGCATTTGTGTTAAAAAAGTTTGTATAGATTATTTAATCTACTCAGCATTCTTTCT
CTAAATAGGAATTTGTTACTTAAT
