>Addgene plasmid #78378 | pNX3d-PK12 | addgene partial sequence | sequence record 149358 | L4440 5'-AGCGAGTCAGTGAGCGAG-3'
CAAGCTTGTGATATTGACGAAACTTTTTGACATCTAATTTATTCTGTTCCAACACCAATGTTTATAACCA
AGTTTTATCTTGTTTGTCTACATGGTATTTTACATTCATCTACATACATCTTTCATTGGCTTTGTACATA
GTTATCATTACAAGTCTAAAAAAATTCACTCTTTTCTTATTCAATGTCAATCCAAGAGAAAAGATTGTGG
TAATGTTGTAGGAGCATGTTTAATAAATTACTATAGCAAATTACTTTTTATTCCCAAGGTGTTTATCTAT
AATAGTTAATATTTTAGTCGCTACATAAAATTTTACCAAAGAGTACTTGTATACTAATTCTAAATGCCTT
CTGACATAAAACGCCTAGGAAAACAAACGCAAACAAGGCATCGACTTTTTCAATAACCAACCAAAAAAAT
TTTACATTAGTCTTTTTTTAATGCTGAGAAAGTCTTTGCTGATATGCCTTCCAACCAGCTTCTCTATATC
TCTTGGCTTCGACAACAGGATTACGACCAGCTCCATAGACTCCACGACCAACAATGATGATATCGCTACC
GCAGTTTACAATCACTTCTTCAGGAGTACGATATTGCTGTCCCAGCCCGTCTCCTTTAACATCCAAGCCG
ATACCAGGGGACATAGTTATGTAGTCGCTTTGAAGGTTAGGAAATCGACGACCAGCTATAAAGCCAAAGC
AAAAATCGGTATGCTTCTCAAACCATTCTAAGGTTTTCTCTGTGTAGGAACCAGTAGCCAAAGAGCCTTT
GGAAGACATTTCAGCCAAAAGCAAGAGACCACGTCCCAAAGGTAAACCAACTTCTTTGAGGCC
